>Addgene plasmid #64045 | pBad_crtEBI_19 | depositor full sequence | sequence record 106988 | pBad_crtEBI_19 sequence 6886 bps
CATAATGTGCCTGTCAAATGGACGAAGCAGGGATTCTGCAAACCCTATGCTACTCCCTCGAGCCGTCAAT
TGTCTGATTCGTTACCAATTATGACAACTTGACGGCTACATCATTCACTTTTTCTTCACAACCGGCACGG
AACTCGCTCGGGCTGGCCCCGGTGCATTTTTTAAATACCCGCGAGAAATAGAGTTGATCGTCAAAACCAA
CATTGCGACCGACGGTGGCGATAGGCATCCGGGTGGTGCTCAAAAGCAGCTTCGCCTGGCTGATACGTTG
GTCCTCGCGCCAGCTTAAGACGCTAATCCCTAACTGCTGGCGGAAAAGATGTGACAGACGCGACGGCGAC
AAGCAAACATGCTGTGCGACGCTGGCGATATCAAAATTGCTGTCTGCCAGGTGATCGCTGATGTACTGAC
AAGCCTCGCGTACCCGATTATCCATCGGTGGATGGAGCGACTCGTTAATCGCTTCCATGCGCCGCAGTAA
CAATTGCTCAAGCAGATTTATCGCCAGCAGCTCCGAATAGCGCCCTTCCCCTTGCCCGGCGTTAATGATT
TGCCCAAACAGGTCGCTGAAATGCGGCTGGTGCGCTTCATCCGGGCGAAAGAACCCCGTATTGGCAAATA
TTGACGGCCAGTTAAGCCATTCATGCCAGTAGGCGCGCGGACGAAAGTAAACCCACTGGTGATACCATTC
GCGAGCCTCCGGATGACGACCGTAGTGATGAATCTCTCCTGGCGGGAACAGCAAAATATCACCCGGTCGG
CAAACAAATTCTCGTCCCTGATTTTTCACCACCCCCTGACCGCGAATGGTGAGATTGAGAATATAACCTT
TCATTCCCAGCGGTCGGTCGATAAAAAAATCGAGATAACCGTTGGCCTCAATCGGCGTTAAACCCGCCAC
CAGATGGGCATTAAACGAGTATCCCGGCAGCAGGGGATCATTTTGCGCTTCAGCCATACTTTTCATACTC
CCGCCATTCAGAGAAGAAACCAATTGTCCATATTGCATCAGACATTGCCGTCACTGCGTCTTTTACTGGC
TCTTCTCGCTAACCAAACCGGTAACCCCGCTTATTAAAAGCATTCTGTAACAAAGCGGGACCAAAGCCAT
GACAAAAACGCGTAACAAAAGTGTCTATAATCACGGCAGAAAAGTCCACATTGATTATTTGCACGGCGTC
ACACTTTGCTATGCCATAGCATTTTTATCCATAAGATTAGCGGATCTTACCTGACGCTTTTTATCGCAAC
TCTCTACTGTTTCTCCATACCCGTGAATTCAACCAATATACCAAATAAAGAGTTGCGGCGGTCAAGGATG
GCATTCGAACAACGTATTGAAGCTGCTATGGCTGCTGCTATTGCACGTGGCCAGGGTAGCGAAGCTCCGT
CCAAACTGGCAACTGCGCTGGACTACGCTGTCACCCCTGGTGGTGCGCGCATTCGTCCGACTCTGCTGCT
GTCTGTCGCCACCGCTTGCGGCGATGACCGTCCTGCCCTGAGCGACGCGGCTGCGGTTGCCCTGGAACTG
ATCCATTGCGCTTCTCTGGTGCATGACGACCTGCCGTGCTTCGACGACGCTGAAATCCGTCGTGGTAAGC
CAACCGTTCATCGTGCATACAGCGAACCGCTGGCTATCCTGACTGGTGATTCCCTGATCGTTATGGGTTT
CGAAGTTCTGGCGCGTGCGGCGGCTGATCAGCCACAACGTGCCCTGCAACTGGTAACGGCTCTGGCGGTA
CGCACTGGTATGCCGATGGGCATCTGCGCTGGTCAGGGTTGGGAAAGCGAATCTCAGATCAACCTGTCTG
CATACCACCGTGCCAAAACTGGTGCCCTGTTCATCGCGGCTACTCAGATGGGCGCAATCGCAGCGGGTTA
CGAGGCGGAACCGTGGGAAGAACTGGGTGCGCGTATCGGCGAAGCGTTCCAGGTTGCAGATGATCTGCGT
GACGCGCTGTGCGATGCCGAAACCCTGGGTAAGCCGGCAGGTCAGGACGAAATCCATGCACGTCCGAACG
CTGTTCGCGAGTATGGTGTAGAAGGCGCGGCTAAACGCCTGAAAGACATCCTGGGTGGCGCGATCGCATC
CATCCCGTCCTGTCCAGGTGAAGCAATGCTGGCAGAGATGGTTCGTCGCTACGCCGAGAAAATCGTTCCA
GCTCAAGTTGCTGCACGCGTGTAATCTAGAACGTACACACACAATTATACTAAGGGGATCCGAAATGATT
GCTTCTGCTGATCTGGATGCGTGTCGTGAAATGATTCGTACCGGCTCCTATAGCTTTCATGCCGCTTCTC
GTCTGCTGCCGGAACGCGTACGTGCGCCGAGCCTGGCGCTGTACGCCTTCTGCCGTGTAGCTGACGATGC
TGTGGATGAAGCTGTTAACGATGGCCAGCGTGAAGAAGATGCTGAAGTGAAACGCCGCGCAGTACTGAGC
CTGCGTGATCGTCTGGATCTGGTGTATGGCGGCCGTCCGCGTAACGCTCCTGCTGACCGCGCCTTTGCGG
CGGTCGTCGAAGAATTTGAAATGCCGCGTGCTCTGCCGGAAGCGCTGCTGGAAGGTCTGGCGTGGGATGC
GGTAGGCCGTTCCTACGACTCCTTCAGCGGTGTTCTGGATTACTCTGCGCGTGTTGCCGCAGCCGTTGGC
GCGATGATGTGTGTTCTGATGCGCGTTCGCGATCCTGATGTCCTGGCTCGTGCGTGCGATCTGGGTCTGG
CGATGCAACTGACCAACATCGCTCGTGACGTTGGCACTGACGCCCGTTCTGGTCGCATCTACCTGCCGCG
CGACTGGATGGAAGAGGAAGGCCTGCCGGTGGAAGAGTTCCTGGCACGCCCGGTGGTTGATGATCGCATC
CGTGCAGTCACTCACCGCCTGCTGCGCGCTGCGGACCGTCTGTACCTGCGTTCTGAGGCCGGTGTGTGTG
GCCTGCCGCTGGCTTGTCGTCCGGGCATTTACGCGGCACGTCACATCTATGCTGGTATTGGTGATGAAAT
CGCGCGTAACGGTTATGATTCTGTTACCCGTCGCGCTTTCACCACTCGTCGCCAGAAACTGGTTTGGCTG
GGTCTGTCCGCTACTCGCGCTGCTCTGAGCCCATTCGGTCCAGGTTGTGCAACCCTGCACGCCGCTCCGG
AACCAGAAGTCGCATTCCTGGTTAACGCGGCAGCACGCGCTCGTCCTCAGCGTGGCCGTAGCGAAGCTCT
GATTAGCGTTCTGGCTCAACTGGAGGCTCAGGATCGTCAGATCAGCCGCCAGCGTCTGGGTAACCGTGCG
AACCCGATCTAACTCGAAGCTTAAACCCAACAAATTAGACTATAAGGAGGTTAATAATGCCATCTATTTC
TCCAGCCTCTGACGCTGATCGTGCTCTGGTTATCGGCTCTGGCCTGGGCGGCCTGGCCGCTGCTATGCGT
CTGGGTGCAAAAGGTTGGCGTGTTACCGTAATCGATAAACTGGACGTTCCGGGTGGCCGTGGCTCCAGCA
TCACGCAGGAGGGCCATCGTTTTGACCTGGGCCCGACCATTGTTACTGTACCTCAAAGCCTGCGTGACCT
GTGGAAAACTTGCGGTCGCGACTTCGACGCAGATGTGGAGCTGAAACCGATTGACCCATTCTACGAAGTT
CGTTGGCCAGATGGCTCTCACTTTACCGTTCGTCAGTCTACTGAAGCTATGAAAGCTGAAGTAGCACGCC
TGTCTCCAGGCGATGTTGCGGGCTACGAGAAATTCCTGAAGGATTCCGAGAAACGTTATTGGTTCGGTTA
TGAGGACCTGGGTCGTCGCTCCATGCACAAACTGTGGGATCTGATCAAAGTCCTGCCGACCTTCGGCATG
ATGCGTGCTGATCGTTCCGTCTACCAGCACGCGGCCCTGCGCGTCAAGGATGAACGCCTGCGCATGGCGC
TGTCCTTCCATCCTCTGTTCATTGGTGGTGATCCGTTCAATGTGACCAGCATGTACATCCTGGTATCTCA
ACTGGAGAAAGAATTTGGTGTACATTACGCGATCGGCGGTGTGGCCGCCATCGCAGCCGCGATGGCGAAA
GTGATTGAAGGTCAGGGCGGCTCCTTCCGCATGAACACTGAAGTGGACGAAATCCTGGTTGAAAAAGGCA
CCGCTACCGGTGTTCGCCTGGCGTCTGGCGAAGTACTGCGCGCTGGTCTGGTTGTAAGCAATGCGGACGC
AGGCCATACCTACATGCGTCTGCTGCGCAATCACCCTCGCCGTCGTTGGACTGACGCCCACGTTAAATCT
CGCCGCTGGAGCATGGGCCTGTTTGTTTGGTACTTTGGCACCAAAGGTACTAAAGGCATGTGGCCGGATG
TGGGTCATCACACCATCGTGAACGCTCCGCGTTACAAAGGCCTGGTTGAGGACATCTTCCTGAAAGGTAA
ACTGGCCAAAGACATGTCCCTGTACATCCATCGTCCATCTATCACTGATCCGACCGTTGCGCCAGAAGGC
GACGATACCTTCTACGCGCTGTCCCCAGTGCCGCACCTGAAACAGGCACAGCCGGTAGACTGGCAGGCGG
TTGCGGAGCCGTACCGCGAAAGCGTCCTGGAAGTCCTGGAACAATCCATGCCGGGCATTGGTGAACGCAT
TGGTCCAAGCCTGGTGTTCACGCCAGAAACTTTCCGTGATCGTTACCTGTCCCCGTGGGGTGCAGGCTTC
TCTATCGAACCGCGCATCCTGCAATCTGCTTGGTTCCGTCCGCATAATATCTCTGAAGAAGTCGCAAATC
TGTTTCTGGTTGGTGCGGGCACCCACCCAGGTGCCGGTGTACCGGGTGTTATTGGCTCTGCGGAGGTCAT
GGCGAAACTGGCTCCGGATGCGCCGCGTGCGCGCCGTGAAGCTGAACCGGCTGAGCGCCTGGCAGCAGAA
TAACCATAACACACACACACACAAGGTCGTCACAGCACCGGTGCTTAATAAAGATCTTCGACGTCTGCTG
TGTAAAAAAAAACCCCGCCCCTGACAGGGCGGGGTTTTTTTTCGCGGTTGTGAATGCCATATGGCTGTGC
TGTGGTATAAACGCAGAAAGGCCCACCCGAAGGTGAGCCAGTGTGACTCTAGTAGAGAGCGTTCACCGAC
AAACAACAGATAAAACGAAAGGCCCAGTCTTTCGACTGAGCCTTTCGTTTTATTTGATGCCTGGCCTAGG
TTCACGTAAGAGGTTCCAACTTTCACCATAATGAAATAAGATCACTACCGGGCGTATTTTTTGAGTTATC
GAGATTTTCAGGAGCTAAGGAAGCTAAAATGGAGAAAAAAATCACTGGATATACCACCGTTGATATATCC
CAATGGCATCGTAAAGAACATTTTGAGGCATTTCAGTCAGTTGCTCAATGTACCTATAACCAGACCGTTC
AGCTGGATATTACGGCCTTTTTAAAGACCGTAAAGAAAAATAAGCACAAGTTTTATCCGGCCTTTATTCA
CATTCTTGCCCGCCTGATGAATGCTCATCCGGAATTTCGTATGGCAATGAAAGACGGTGAGCTGGTGATA
TGGGATAGTGTTCACCCTTGTTACACCGTTTTCCATGAGCAAACTGAAACGTTTTCATCGCTCTGGAGTG
AATACCACGACGATTTCCGGCAGTTTCTACACATATATTCGCAAGATGTGGCGTGTTACGGTGAAAACCT
GGCCTATTTCCCTAAAGGGTTTATTGAGAATATGTTTTTCGTCTCAGCCAATCCCTGGGTGAGTTTCACC
AGTTTTGATTTAAACGTGGCCAATATGGACAACTTCTTCGCCCCCGTTTTCACCATGGGCAAATATTATA
CGCAAGGCGACAAGGTGCTGATGCCGCTGGCGATTCAGGTTCATCATGCCGTTTGTGATGGCTTCCATGT
CGGCAGAATGCTTAATGAATTACAACAGTACTGCGATGAGTGGCAGGGCGGGGCGTAATTTGATATCGGT
ACCGCTTGGACTCCTGTTGATAGATCCAGTAATGACCTCAGAACTCCATCTGGATTTGTTCAGAACGCTC
GGTTGCCGCCGGGCGTTTTTTATTGGTGAGAATCCAAGCACCCGGGCATGACCAAAATCCCTTAACGTGA
GTTTTCGTTCCACTGAGCGTCAGACCCCGTAGAAAAGATCAAAGGATCTTCTTGAGATCCTTTTTTTCTG
CGCGTAATCTGCTGCTTGCAAACAAAAAAACCACCGCTACCAGCGGTGGTTTGTTTGCCGGATCAAGAGC
TACCAACTCTTTTTCCGAAGGTAACTGGCTTCAGCAGAGCGCAGATACCAAATACTGTCCTTCTAGTGTA
GCCGTAGTTAGGCCACCACTTCAAGAACTCTGTAGCACCGCCTACATACCTCGCTCTGCTAATCCTGTTA
CCAGTGGCTGCTGCCAGTGGCGATAAGTCGTGTCTTACCGGGTTGGACTCAAGACGATAGTTACCGGATA
AGGCGCAGCGGTCGGGCTGAACGGGGGGTTCGTGCACACAGCCCAGCTTGGAGCGAACGACCTACACCGA
ACTGAGATACCTACAGCGTGAGCTATGAGAAAGCGCCACGCTTCCCGAAGGGAGAAAGGCGGACAGGTAT
CCGGTAAGCGGCAGGGTCGGAACAGGAGAGCGCACGAGGGAGCTTCCAGGGGGAAACGCCTGGTATCTTT
ATAGTCCTGTCGGGTTTCGCCACCTCTGACTTGAGCGTCGATTTTTGTGATGCTCGTCAGGGGGGCGGAG
CCTATGGAAAAACGCCAGCAACGCGGCCTTTTTACGGTTCCTGGCCTTTTGCTGGCCTTTTGCTCACATG
TTCTTTCCTGCGTTATCCCCTGATTCTGTGGATAACCGTATTACCGCCTTTGAGTGAGCTGATACCTGGA
TCCTGATAAATGATTTCTGCAGAAAA
Features (pLannotate 1.2.2; 11 found; start..end, strand, type, name):
     89..967     -  CDS            araC: L-arabinose regulatory protein; araC
    994..1278    +  promoter       araBAD promoter: araBAD; promoter of the L-arabinose operon of E. coli; the araC regulatory gene is transcribed in the opposite direction (Guzman et al., 1995)
   1328..2191    +  CDS            crtE: CRTE_RHOS4 - Protein inferred from homology: Swiss-Prot protein existence level 3. Catalyzes the condensation of farnesyl diphosphate (FPP) and isopentenyl diphosphate (IPP) to yield geranylgeranyl diphosphate (GGPP) needed for biosynthesis of carotenoids and diterpenes. From Rhodobacter sphaeroides (strain ATCC 17023 / DSM 158 / JCM 6121 / NBRC 12203 / NCIMB 8253 / ATH 2.4.1.) (Cereibacter sphaeroides).
   2235..3299    +  CDS            crtB: CRTB_RHOS4 - Protein inferred from homology: Swiss-Prot protein existence level 3. Involved in the biosynthesis of carotenoids. Catalyzes the condensation of two molecules of geranylgeranyl diphosphate (GGPP) to give prephytoene diphosphate (PPPP) and the subsequent rearrangement of the cyclopropylcarbinyl intermediate to yield phytoene (By similarity). From Rhodobacter sphaeroides (strain ATCC 17023 / DSM 158 / JCM 6121 / NBRC 12203 / NCIMB 8253 / ATH 2.4.1.) (Cereibacter sphaeroides).
   3380..4858    +  CDS            crtI (fragment): CRTI_RHOCB - Experimental evidence at protein level: Swiss-Prot protein existence level 1. Converts phytoene into all-trans-neurosporene as the major product, via the intermediary of phytofluene and zeta-carotene, by the introduction of three double bonds. Both intermediates, phytofluene and zeta-carotene, can be used as substrates and converted to neurosporene. 1,2-epoxy phytoene is also a suitable substrate whereas the C30 diapophytoene is not. From Rhodobacter capsulatus (strain ATCC BAA-309 / NBRC 16581 / SB1003).
   5052..5079    -  terminator     T7Te terminator: phage T7 early transcription terminator
   5095..5166    -  terminator     rrnB T1 terminator: transcription terminator T1 from the E. coli rrnB gene
   5183..5278    +  promoter       cat promoter (fragment): promoter of the E. coli cat gene encoding chloramphenicol acetyltransferase
   5279..5935    +  CDS            cat: CAT_ECOLX - Experimental evidence at protein level: Swiss-Prot protein existence level 1. This enzyme is an effector of chloramphenicol resistance in bacteria. From Escherichia coli. This protein is used as a marker in many commonly used cloning vectors, such as pACYC184.
   5959..6053    +  terminator     lambda t0 terminator: transcription terminator from phage lambda
   6142..6730    +  rep_origin     ori: high-copy-number ColE1/pMB1/pBR322/pUC origin of replication
