[The description below was written by a language model from this plasmid's Addgene catalogue record and pLannotate feature annotations shown in this document.]
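Description:
pBad_crtEBI_19 is a 6,886 bp bacterial expression plasmid built by Gibson cloning on a backbone recorded as FTV. It carries a three-gene carotenoid operon for neurosporene production in E. coli. It replicates from a high-copy ColE1/pUC-type origin and is selected with chloramphenicol through a cat gene that has its own promoter and is followed by the lambda t0 terminator.

The payload is a crtE–crtB–crtI operon of Rhodobacter origin, codon optimized for E. coli and placed downstream of the arabinose-inducible araBAD promoter. The araC regulator is encoded divergently on the opposite strand, so transcription of the operon responds to L-arabinose. The three enzymes act in sequence. CrtE condenses farnesyl diphosphate and isopentenyl diphosphate into geranylgeranyl diphosphate. CrtB joins two of these molecules to form phytoene. CrtI, a phytoene desaturase, introduces three double bonds to give neurosporene as the main product. The automated annotation matches crtE and crtB to Rhodobacter sphaeroides proteins, while crtI is called as a fragment match to the Rhodobacter capsulatus homologue; the catalogue entry gives only the genus. Short gaps between the coding sequences presumably hold the individual ribosome binding sites, but these are not annotated. The rrnB T1 and T7Te terminators lie between the operon and the resistance cassette and are annotated on the minus strand.

The numeric suffix and the associated study on searching and optimizing multi-protein systems suggest this is one variant from a series with differing enzyme expression levels, though the record does not say what distinguishes it. The depositor notes that overproduction of neurosporene requires a particular engineered host strain, E_IF3_15.
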