Addgene plasmid #64045: pBad_crtEBI_19
Purpose: expresses crtEBI genes for neurosporene production
Depositing lab: Howard Salis. Depositing organization: Pennsylvania State University. Publication: Efficient search, mapping, and optimization of multi-protein genetic systems in diverse bacteria. Farasat I, Kushwaha M, Collens J, Easterbrook M, Guido M, Salis HM. Mol Syst Biol. 2014 Jun 21;10:731. doi: 10.15252/msb.20134955. PubMed 24952589.
Backbone
  Vector backbone: FTV
  Vector type: Bacterial Expression
Growth in bacteria
  Bacterial resistance: Chloramphenicol, 25 μg/mL
  Growth temperature: 30°C
  Growth strain: DH10B
  Copy number: High Copy
Gene/Insert
  Gene/Insert name: crtEBI operon
  Species: Rhodobactor
  Mutation: Codon optimized for E.coli
  Promoter: PBAD
  Cloning method: Gibson Cloning
  Sequencing primers: 5′ pBAD-F; 3′ rrnB-T1-term-F
Terms and licenses: Academic/Nonprofit Terms; Industry Terms: Not Available to Industry
Depositor comments: Needs to be grown in E_IF3_15 strain for overproduction of neurosporene
How to cite: pBad_crtEBI_19 was a gift from Howard Salis (Addgene plasmid # 64045 ; http://n2t.net/addgene:64045 ; RRID:Addgene_64045)
