>Addgene plasmid #64045 | pBad_crtEBI_19 | addgene partial sequence | sequence record 109590 | pBAD-F 5'-ATGCCATAGCATTTTTATCC-3'
CGCAACTCTCTACTGTTTCTCCATACCCGTGAATTCAACCAATATACCAAATAAAGAGTTGCGGCGGTCA
AGGATGGCATTCGAACAACGTATTGAAGCTGCTATGGCTGCTGCTATTGCACGTGGCCAGGGTAGCGAAG
CTCCGTCCAAACTGGCAACTGCGCTGGACTACGCTGTCACCCCTGGTGGTGCGCGCATTCGTCCGACTCT
GCTGCTGTCTGTCGCCACCGCTTGCGGCGATGACCGTCCTGCCCTGAGCGACGCGGCTGCGGTTGCCCTG
GAACTGATCCATTGCGCTTCTCTGGTGCATGACGACCTGCCGTGCTTCGACGACGCTGAAATCCGTCGTG
GTAAGCCAACCGTTCATCGTGCATACAGCGAACCGCTGGCTATCCTGACTGGTGATTCCCTGATCGTTAT
GGGTTTCGAAGTTCTGGCGCGTGCGGCGGCTGATCAGCCACAACGTGCCCTGCAACTGGTAACGGCTCTG
GCGGTACGCACTGGTATGCCGATGGGCATCTGCGCTGGTCAGGGTTGGGAAAGCGAATCTCAGATCAACC
TGTCTGCATACCACCGTGCCAAAACTGGTGCCCTGTTCATCGCGGCTACTCAGATGGGCGCAATCGCAGC
GGGTTACGAGGCGGAACCGTGGGAAGAACTGGGTGCGCGTATCGGCGAAGCGTTCCAGGTTGCAGATGAT
CTGCGTGACGCGCTGTGCGATGCCG
