>Addgene plasmid #64045 | pBad_crtEBI_19 | addgene partial sequence | sequence record 109592 | rrnB-T1-term-F 5'-ACGAAAGGCTCAGTCGAAAG-3'
ATACCACAGCACAGCCATATGGCATTCACAACCGCGAAAAAAAACCCCGCCCTGTCAGGGGCGGGGTTTT
TTTTTACACAGCAGACGTCGAAGATCTTTATTAAGCACCGGTGCTGTGACGACCTTGTGTGTGTGTGTGT
TATGGTTATTCTGCTGCCAGGCGCTCAGCCGGTTCAGCTTCACGGCGCGCACGCGGCGCATCCGGAGCCA
GTTTCGCCATGACCTCCGCAGAGCCAATAACACCCGGTACACCGGCACCTGGGTGGGTGCCCGCACCAAC
CAGAAACAGATTTGCGACTTCTTCAGAGATATTATGCGGACGGAACCAAGCAGATTGCAGGATGCGCGGT
TCGATAGAGAAGCCTGCACCCCACGGGGACAGGTAACGATCACGGAAAGTTTCTGGCGTGAACACCAGGC
TTGGACCAATGCGTTCACCAATGCCCGGCATGGATTGTTCCAGGACTTCCAGGACGCTTTCGCGGTACGG
CTCCGCAACCGCCTGCCAGTCTACCGGCTGTGCCTGTTTCAGGTGCGGCACTGGGGACAGCGCGTAGAAG
GTATCGTCGCCTTCTGGCGCAACGGTCGGATCAGTGATAGATGGACGATGGATGTACA
