>Addgene plasmid #64045 | pBad_crtEBI_19 | addgene partial sequence | sequence record 110911 | CrtE-F2 5'-CTAAACGGTCGCATTCCTGG-3'
CTCTGATTAGCGTTCTGGCTCAACTGGAGGCTCAGGATCGTCAGATCAGCCGCCAGCGTCTGGGTAACCG
TGCGAACCCGATCTAACTCGAAGCTTAAACCCAACAAATTAGACTATAAGGAGGTTAATAATGCCATCTA
TTTCTCCAGCCTCTGACGCTGATCGTGCTCTGGTTATCGGCTCTGGCCTGGGCGGCCTGGCCGCTGCTAT
GCGTCTGGGTGCAAAAGGTTGGCGTGTTACCGTAATCGATAAACTGGACGTTCCGGGTGGCCGTGGCTCC
AGCATCACGCAGGAGGGCCATCGTTTTGACCTGGGCCCGACCATTGTTACTGTACCTCAAAGCCTGCGTG
ACCTGTGGAAAACTTGCGGTCGCGACTTCGACGCAGATGTGGAGCTGAAACCGATTGACCCATTCTACGA
AGTTCGTTGGCCAGATGGCTCTCACTTTACCGTTCGTCAGTCTACTGAAGCTATGAAAGCTGAAGTAGCA
CGCCTGTCTCCAGGCGATGTTGCGGGCTACGAGAAATTCCTGAAGGATTCCGAGAAACGTTATTGGTTCG
GTTATGAGGACCTGGGTCGTCGCTCCATGCACAAACTGTGGGATCTGATCAAAGTCCTGCCGACCTTCGG
CATGATGCGTGCTGATCGTTCCGTCTACCAGCACGCGGCCCTGCGCGTCAAGGATGAACGCCTGCGCATG
GCGCTGTCCTTCCATCCTCTGTTCATTGGTGGTGATCCGTTCAATGTGACCAGCATGTACATCCTGGTAT
CTCAACT
