>Addgene plasmid #64045 | pBad_crtEBI_19 | addgene partial sequence | sequence record 110914 | CrtB-F2 5'-GCGTTCTGGCTCAACTGGA-3'
GCGAACCCGATCTAACTCGAAGCTTAAACCCAACAAATTAGACTATAAGGAGGTTAATAATGCCATCTAT
TTCTCCAGCCTCTGACGCTGATCGTGCTCTGGTTATCGGCTCTGGCCTGGGCGGCCTGGCCGCTGCTATG
CGTCTGGGTGCAAAAGGTTGGCGTGTTACCGTAATCGATAAACTGGACGTTCCGGGTGGCCGTGGCTCCA
GCATCACGCAGGAGGGCCATCGTTTTGACCTGGGCCCGACCATTGTTACTGTACCTCAAAGCCTGCGTGA
CCTGTGGAAAACTTGCGGTCGCGACTTCGACGCAGATGTGGAGCTGAAACCGATTGACCCATTCTACGAA
GTTCGTTGGCCAGATGGCTCTCACTTTACCGTTCGTCAGTCTACTGAAGCTATGAAAGCTGAAGTAGCAC
GCCTGTCTCCAGGCGATGTTGCGGGCTACGAGAAATTCCTGAAGGATTCCGAGAAACGTTATTGGTTCGG
TTATGAGGACCTGGGTCGTCGCTCCATGCACAAACTGTGGGATCTGATCAAAGTCCTGCCGACCTTCGGC
ATGATGCGTGCTGATCGTTCCGTCTACCAGCACGCGGCCCTGCGCGTCAAGGATGAACGCCTGCGCATGG
CGCTGTCCTTCCATCCTCTGTTCATTGGTGGTGATCCGTTCAATGTGACCAGCATGTACATCCTGGTATC
TCAACT
