>Addgene plasmid #64045 | pBad_crtEBI_19 | addgene partial sequence | sequence record 111751 | CrtE-F3
CGTACACACACAATTATACTAAGGGGATCCGAAATGATTGCTTCTGCTGATCTGGATGCGTGTCGTGAAA
TGATTCGTACCGGCTCCTATAGCTTTCATGCCGCTTCTCGTCTGCTGCCGGAACGCGTACGTGCGCCGAG
CCTGGCGCTGTACGCCTTCTGCCGTGTAGCTGACGATGCTGTGGATGAAGCTGTTAACGATGGCCAGCGT
GAAGAAGATGCTGAAGTGAAACGCCGCGCAGTACTGAGCCTGCGTGATCGTCTGGATCTGGTGTATGGCG
GCCGTCCGCGTAACGCTCCTGCTGACCGCGCCTTTGCGGCGGTCGTCGAAGAATTTGAAATGCCGCGTGC
TCTGCCGGAAGCGCTGCTGGAAGGTCTGGCGTGGGATGCGGTAGGCCGTTCCTACGACTCCTTCAGCGGT
GTTCTGGATTACTCTGCGCGTGTTGCCGCAGCCGTTGGCGCGATGATGTGTGTTCTGATGCGCGTTCGCG
ATCCTGATGTCCTGGCTCGTGCGTGCGATCTGGGTCTGGCGATGCAACTGACCAACATCGCTCGTGACGT
TGGCACTGACGCCCGTTCTGGTCGCATCTACCTGCCGCGCGACT
